Addgene plasmid #132578: fIM1266
Purpose: pZE1-pLsoxS-mCherry
Depositing lab: Timothy Lu. Depositing organization: Massachusetts Institute of Technology. Publication: Gene networks that compensate for crosstalk with crosstalk. Muller IE, Rubens JR, Jun T, Graham D, Xavier R, Lu TK. Nat Commun. 2019 Sep 6;10(1):4028. doi: 10.1038/s41467-019-12021-y. PubMed 31492904.
Backbone
  Vector backbone: pZE1
  Backbone size w/o insert (bp): 2016
  Total vector size (bp): 2965
  Vector type: Bacterial Expression
Growth in bacteria
  Bacterial resistance: Ampicillin, 100 μg/mL
  Growth temperature: 37°C
  Growth strain: DH5alpha
  Copy number: High Copy
Gene/Insert
  Gene/Insert name: pLsoxS-mCherry-TermT1
  Insert size (bp): 949
  Promoter: pLsoxS
  Cloning method: Gibson Cloning
  Sequencing primers: 5′ AAAACAGGAAGGCAAAATGC; 3′ TGCTCACATGTTCTTTCCTGCGT
Terms and licenses: Academic/Nonprofit Terms; Industry Terms: Not Available to Industry
How to cite: fIM1266 was a gift from Timothy Lu (Addgene plasmid # 132578 ; http://n2t.net/addgene:132578 ; RRID:Addgene_132578)
