[The description below was written by a language model from this plasmid's Addgene catalogue record and pLannotate feature annotations shown in this document.]
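Description:
fIM1266 is a small bacterial expression plasmid (about 3 kb) built on the pZE1 backbone, a member of the modular pZ vector family. It carries a high-copy ColE1-type origin of replication and an ampicillin resistance cassette (β-lactamase with its own bla promoter), with a phage lambda t0 terminator lying between the resistance gene and the origin. The plasmid is maintained in standard E. coli cloning strains under ampicillin selection.

The payload is a roughly 950 bp reporter cassette, assembled by Gibson cloning, in which the promoter pLsoxS drives the monomeric red fluorescent protein mCherry, followed by the E. coli rrnB T1 transcription terminator. The automated annotation recognises only a short fragment resembling the PLtetO-1 promoter just upstream of mCherry. This fits a synthetic promoter built on the phage lambda PL scaffold, in which, as the name suggests, the usual tet operator sites have been replaced by soxS-derived regulatory sequence. The record does not describe the promoter architecture, so this reading is an inference. In E. coli, the native soxS promoter is controlled by the redox-sensing regulator SoxR and responds to superoxide-generating, redox-cycling compounds. No regulator gene is annotated on this plasmid, so any sensing would depend on host-encoded or separately supplied factors.

The record gives no purpose beyond the construct's composition. The associated publication concerns gene networks that compensate for crosstalk between sensors. The plasmid therefore appears to serve as a fluorescent readout of pLsoxS promoter activity, suitable for characterising the sensor's response and its cross-reactivity in synthetic gene circuits in bacteria.
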