Features (pLannotate 1.2.2; 7 found; start..end, strand, type, name):
     49..70      +  promoter       PLtetO-1 promoter (fragment): modified phage lambda PL promoter with tet operator sites (Lutz and Bujard, 1997)
     98..805     +  CDS            mCherry: mCherry is a basic (constitutively fluorescent) red fluorescent protein published in 2004, derived from Discosoma sp.. It is reported to be a very rapidly-maturing monomer with low acid sensitivity.
    843..929     +  terminator     rrnB T1 terminator: Escherichia coli rrnB; transcription terminator T1 from the E. coli rrnB gene
   1093..1681    -  rep_origin     ori: high-copy-number ColE1/pMB1/pBR322/pUC origin of replication
   1769..1863    -  terminator     lambda t0 terminator: transcription terminator from phage lambda
   1893..2753    -  CDS            AmpR: β-lactamase; bla; confers resistance to ampicillin, carbenicillin, and related antibiotics
   2754..2858    -  promoter       AmpR promoter: bla
>Addgene plasmid #132578 | fIM1266 | addgene full sequence | sequence record 265203 | Addgene NGS Result
GCCATAAATCGCTTTACCTCAAGTTAACTTGAGGAATTATACTCCCCAACATCAGCAGGACGCACTGACC
GAATTCATTAAAGAGGAGAAAGGTACCATGGTGAGCAAGGGCGAAGAAGATAACATGGCCATCATCAAGG
AGTTCATGCGCTTCAAGGTGCACATGGAGGGCTCCGTGAACGGCCACGAGTTCGAGATCGAGGGCGAGGG
CGAGGGCCGCCCCTACGAGGGCACCCAGACCGCCAAGCTGAAGGTGACCAAGGGTGGCCCCCTGCCCTTC
GCCTGGGACATCCTGTCCCCTCAGTTCATGTACGGCTCCAAGGCCTACGTGAAGCACCCCGCCGACATCC
CCGACTACTTGAAGCTGTCCTTCCCCGAGGGCTTCAAGTGGGAGCGCGTGATGAACTTCGAGGACGGCGG
CGTGGTGACCGTGACCCAGGACTCCTCCCTGCAGGACGGCGAGTTCATCTACAAGGTGAAGCTGCGCGGC
ACCAACTTCCCCTCCGACGGCCCCGTAATGCAGAAGAAGACCATGGGCTGGGAGGCCTCCTCCGAGCGGA
TGTACCCCGAGGACGGCGCCCTGAAGGGCGAGATCAAGCAGAGGCTGAAGCTGAAGGACGGCGGCCACTA
CGACGCTGAGGTCAAGACCACCTACAAGGCCAAGAAGCCCGTGCAGCTGCCCGGCGCCTACAACGTCAAC
ATCAAGTTGGACATCACCTCCCACAACGAGGACTACACCATCGTGGAACAGTACGAACGCGCCGAGGGCC
GCCACTCCACCGGCGGCATGGACGAGCTGTACAAGTAACCCGGGGGATCCCATGGTACGCGTCTAGAGGC
ATCAAATAAAACGAAAGGCTCAGTCGAAAGACTGGGCCTTTCGTTTTATCTGTTGTTTGTCGGTGAACGC
TCTCCTGAGTAGGACAAATCCGCCGCCCTAGACTAGGGCGTTCGGCTGCGGCGAGCGGTATCAGCTCACT
CAAAGGCGGTAATACGGTTATCCACAGAATCAGGGGATAACGCAGGAAAGAACATGTGAGCAAAAGGCCA
GCAAAAGGCCAGGAACCGTAAAAAGGCCGCGTTGCTGGCGTTTTTCCATAGGCTCCGCCCCCCTGACGAG
CATCACAAAAATCGACGCTCAAGTCAGAGGTGGCGAAACCCGACAGGACTATAAAGATACCAGGCGTTTC
CCCCTGGAAGCTCCCTCGTGCGCTCTCCTGTTCCGACCCTGCCGCTTACCGGATACCTGTCCGCCTTTCT
CCCTTCGGGAAGCGTGGCGCTTTCTCATAGCTCACGCTGTAGGTATCTCAGTTCGGTGTAGGTCGTTCGC
TCCAAGCTGGGCTGTGTGCACGAACCCCCCGTTCAGCCCGACCGCTGCGCCTTATCCGGTAACTATCGTC
TTGAGTCCAACCCGGTAAGACACGACTTATCGCCACTGGCAGCAGCCACTGGTAACAGGATTAGCAGAGC
GAGGTATGTAGGCGGTGCTACAGAGTTCTTGAAGTGGTGGCCTAACTACGGCTACACTAGAAGGACAGTA
TTTGGTATCTGCGCTCTGCTGAAGCCAGTTACCTTCGGAAAAAGAGTTGGTAGCTCTTGATCCGGCAAAC
AAACCACCGCTGGTAGCGGTGGTTTTTTTGTTTGCAAGCAGCAGATTACGCGCAGAAAAAAAGGATCTCA
AGAAGATCCTTTGATCTTTTCTACGGGGTCTGACGCTCAGTGGAACGAAAACTCACGTTAAGGGATTTTG
GTCATGACTAGTGCTTGGATTCTCACCAATAAAAAACGCCCGGCGGCAACCGAGCGTTCTGAACAAATCC
AGATGGAGTTCTGAGGTCATTACTGGATCTATCAACAGGAGTCCAAGCGAGCTCGTAAACTTGGTCTGAC
AGTTACCAATGCTTAATCAGTGAGGCACCTATCTCAGCGATCTGTCTATTTCGTTCATCCATAGTTGCCT
GACTCCCCGTCGTGTAGATAACTACGATACGGGAGGGCTTACCATCTGGCCCCAGTGCTGCAATGATACC
GCGAGACCCACGCTCACCGGCTCCAGATTTATCAGCAATAAACCAGCCAGCCGGAAGGGCCGAGCGCAGA
AGTGGTCCTGCAACTTTATCCGCCTCCATCCAGTCTATTAATTGTTGCCGGGAAGCTAGAGTAAGTAGTT
CGCCAGTTAATAGTTTGCGCAACGTTGTTGCCATTGCTACAGGCATCGTGGTGTCACGCTCGTCGTTTGG
TATGGCTTCATTCAGCTCCGGTTCCCAACGATCAAGGCGAGTTACATGATCCCCCATGTTGTGCAAAAAA
GCGGTTAGCTCCTTCGGTCCTCCGATCGTTGTCAGAAGTAAGTTGGCCGCAGTGTTATCACTCATGGTTA
TGGCAGCACTGCATAATTCTCTTACTGTCATGCCATCCGTAAGATGCTTTTCTGTGACTGGTGAGTACTC
AACCAAGTCATTCTGAGAATAGTGTATGCGGCGACCGAGTTGCTCTTGCCCGGCGTCAATACGGGATAAT
ACCGCGCCACATAGCAGAACTTTAAAAGTGCTCATCATTGGAAAACGTTCTTCGGGGCGAAAACTCTCAA
GGATCTTACCGCTGTTGAGATCCAGTTCGATGTAACCCACTCGTGCACCCAACTGATCTTCAGCATCTTT
TACTTTCACCAGCGTTTCTGGGTGAGCAAAAACAGGAAGGCAAAATGCCGCAAAAAAGGGAATAAGGGCG
ACACGGAAATGTTGAATACTCATACTCTTCCTTTTTCAATATTATTGAAGCATTTATCAGGGTTATTGTC
TCATGAGCGGATACATATTTGAATGTATTTAGAAAAATAAACAAATAGGGGTTCCGCGCACATTTCCCCG
AAAAGTGCCACCTGACGTCTAAGAAACCATTATTATCATGACATTAACCTATAAAAATAGGCGTATCACG
AGGCCCTTTCGTCTTCACCTCGA
